Addgene plasmid #25899: pDONR221_EGFP
Purpose: Gateway entry vector containing EGFP.
Depositing lab: David Root. Depositing organization: Broad Institute. Publication: A public genome-scale lentiviral expression library of human ORFs. Yang X, Boehm JS, Yang X, Salehi-Ashtiani K, Hao T, Shen Y, Lubonja R, Thomas SR, Alkan O, Bhimdi T, Green TM, Johannessen CM, Silver SJ, Nguyen C, Murray RR, Hieronymus H, Balcha D, Fan C, Lin C, Ghamsari L, Vidal M, Hahn WC, Hill DE, Root DE. Nat Methods. 2011 Jun 26;8(8):659-61. doi: 10.1038/nmeth.1638 PubMed 21706014.
Backbone
  Vector backbone: pDONR221
  Backbone manufacturer: Invitrogen
  Backbone size w/o insert (bp): 2790
  Vector type: Gateway Entry vector
Growth in bacteria
  Bacterial resistance: Kanamycin, 50 μg/mL
  Growth temperature: 37°C
  Growth strain: DH5alpha
  Copy number: High Copy
Gene/Insert
  Gene/Insert name: EGFP
  Insert size (bp): 700
  Cloning method: Gateway Cloning
  Sequencing primers: 5′ M13pUC-fwd; 3′ M13rev
Terms and licenses: Academic/Nonprofit Terms; Industry Terms: Not Available to Industry
Depositor comments: This is a control entry vector. There is no Stop codon.
How to cite: pDONR221_EGFP was a gift from David Root (Addgene plasmid # 25899 ; http://n2t.net/addgene:25899 ; RRID:Addgene_25899)
