[The description below was written by a language model from this plasmid's Addgene catalogue record, the feature table of its GenBank file and pLannotate feature annotations shown in this document.]
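Description:
pDONR221_EGFP is a Gateway entry clone of about 3.3 kb, built on the Invitrogen pDONR221 backbone, that carries the coding sequence for enhanced GFP. It is a purely bacterial propagation plasmid. It replicates from a high-copy ColE1/pUC-type origin and is selected with kanamycin through the aph(3')-Ia aminoglycoside phosphotransferase gene. The rrnB T1 and T2 transcription terminators sit upstream of the cloning region and insulate the insert from read-through transcription originating in the backbone. M13 forward and reverse primer sites flank the cassette for sequence verification. A T7 promoter lies just outside attL2 and points back towards the insert in antisense orientation. Short lacZα and lacI fragments flagged by automated annotation are backbone remnants rather than functional genes.

The payload is the mammalian codon-optimised EGFP open reading frame (717 bp), positioned between attL1 and attL2 recombination sites. No promoter drives sense expression of EGFP in this plasmid, so it is not an expression vector in its own right. Instead, an LR Clonase reaction moves the ORF directionally from the attL sites into any attR-containing destination vector, which supplies the promoter and other expression elements. The depositor notes that the ORF lacks a stop codon, so translation can continue through the recombined att site into a C-terminal tag or fusion partner supplied by the destination vector. That also means the destination vector must supply the termination codon. The plasmid is described as a control entry vector and is associated with a genome-scale lentiviral library of human ORFs, which suggests a role as a fluorescent reference clone processed alongside the ORF entry clones.
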