LOCUS       Exported 3300 bp ds-DNA circular SYN 12-MAY-2021
DEFINITION  synthetic circular DNA
ACCESSION   .
VERSION     .
KEYWORDS    pDONR221_EGFP
SOURCE      synthetic DNA construct
  ORGANISM  synthetic DNA construct
REFERENCE   1 (bases 1 to 3300)
  AUTHORS   Yang X, Boehm JS, Yang X, Salehi-Ashtiani K, Hao T, Shen Y, Lubonja
            R, Thomas SR, Alkan O, Bhimdi T, Green TM, Johannessen CM, Silver
            SJ, Nguyen C, Murray RR, Hieronymus H, Balcha D, Fan C, Lin C,
            Ghamsari L, Vidal M, Hahn WC, Hill DE, Root DE
  TITLE     A public genome-scale lentiviral expression library of human ORFs.
  JOURNAL   Nat Methods. 2011 Jun 26. ():.
  PUBMED    21706014
REFERENCE   2 (bases 1 to 3300)
  AUTHORS   .
  TITLE     Direct Submission
  JOURNAL   Exported May 12, 2021 from SnapGene Server 1.1.58
            http://www.snapgene.com
FEATURES             Location/Qualifiers
     source          1..3300
                     /organism="synthetic DNA construct"
                     /mol_type="other DNA"
     CDS             1..717
                     /codon_start=1
                     /product="the original enhanced GFP (Yang et al., 1996)"
                     /label=EGFP
                     /note="mammalian codon-optimized"
                     /translation="MVSKGEELFTGVVPILVELDGDVNGHKFSVSGEGEGDATYGKLTL
                     KFICTTGKLPVPWPTLVTTLTYGVQCFSRYPDHMKQHDFFKSAMPEGYVQERTIFFKDD
                     GNYKTRAEVKFEGDTLVNRIELKGIDFKEDGNILGHKLEYNYNSHNVYIMADKQKNGIK
                     ANFKIRHNIEDGSVQLADHYQQNTPIGDGPVLLPDNHYLSTQSALSKDPNEKRDHMVLL
                     EFVTAAGITLGMDELYK"
     primer_bind     complement(46..67)
                     /label=EGFP-N
                     /note="EGFP, reverse primer"
     primer_bind     complement(307..326)
                     /label=EXFP-R
                     /note="For distinguishing EGFP variants, reverse primer"
     primer_bind     654..675
                     /label=EGFP-C
                     /note="EGFP, forward primer"
     protein_bind    complement(737..836)
                     /gene="mutant version of attL"
                     /label=attL2
                     /bound_moiety="LR Clonase(TM)"
                     /note="recombination site for the Gateway(R) LR reaction"
     primer_bind     complement(853..872)
                     /label=T7
                     /note="T7 promoter, forward primer"
     promoter        complement(854..872)
                     /label=T7 promoter
                     /note="promoter for bacteriophage T7 RNA polymerase"
     primer_bind     complement(877..893)
                     /label=M13 rev
                     /note="common sequencing primer, one of multiple similar
                     variants"
     primer_bind     complement(877..893)
                     /label=M13 Reverse
                     /note="In lacZ gene. Also called M13-rev"
     primer_bind     complement(995..1014)
                     /label=pENTR-R
                     /note="pENTR vectors, reverse primer"
     CDS             1006..1815
                     /codon_start=1
                     /gene="aph(3')-Ia"
                     /product="aminoglycoside phosphotransferase"
                     /label=KanR
                     /note="confers resistance to kanamycin in bacteria or G418
                     (Geneticin(R)) in eukaryotes"
                     /translation="MSHIQRETSRPRLNSNMDADLYGYKWARDNVGQSGATIYRLYGKP
                     DAPELFLKHGKGSVANDVTDEMVRLNWLTEFMPLPTIKHFIRTPDDAWLLTTAIPGKTA
                     FQVLEEYPDSGENIVDALAVFLRRLHSIPVCNCPFNSDRVFRLAQAQSRMNNGLVDASD
                     FDDERNGWPVEQVWKEMHKLLPFSPDSVVTHGDFSLDNLIFDEGKLIGCIDVGRVGIAD
                     RYQDLAILWNCLGEFSPSLQKRLFQKYGIDNPDMNKLQFHLMLDEFF"
     primer_bind     complement(1073..1092)
                     /label=Kan-R
                     /note="Kanamycin resistance gene, reverse primer"
     rep_origin      1962..2550
                     /direction=RIGHT
                     /label=ori
                     /note="high-copy-number ColE1/pMB1/pBR322/pUC origin of
                     replication"
     primer_bind     2451..2470
                     /label=pBR322ori-F
                     /note="pBR322 origin, forward primer"
     primer_bind     2704..2721
                     /label=L4440
                     /note="L4440 vector, forward primer"
     terminator      2880..2907
                     /label=rrnB T2 terminator
                     /note="transcription terminator T2 from the E. coli rrnB
                     gene"
     terminator      2999..3085
                     /gene="Escherichia coli rrnB"
                     /label=rrnB T1 terminator
                     /note="transcription terminator T1 from the E. coli rrnB
                     gene"
     primer_bind     3134..3156
                     /label=M13/pUC Forward
                     /note="In lacZ gene"
     primer_bind     3148..3165
                     /label=M13 Forward
                     /note="In lacZ gene. Also called M13-F20 or M13 (-21)
                     Forward"
     primer_bind     3149..3165
                     /label=M13 fwd
                     /note="common sequencing primer, one of multiple similar
                     variants"
     protein_bind    3181..3280
                     /gene="mutant version of attL"
                     /label=attL1
                     /bound_moiety="LR Clonase(TM)"
                     /note="recombination site for the Gateway(R) LR reaction"
ORIGIN
        1 atggtgagca agggcgagga gctgttcacc ggggtggtgc ccatcctggt cgagctggac
       61 ggcgacgtaa acggccacaa gttcagcgtg tctggcgagg gcgagggcga tgccacctac
      121 ggcaagctga ccctgaagtt catctgcacc accggcaagc tgcccgtgcc ctggcccacc
      181 ctcgtgacca ccctgaccta cggcgtgcag tgcttcagcc gctaccccga ccacatgaag
      241 cagcacgact tcttcaagtc cgccatgccc gaaggctacg tccaggagcg caccatcttc
      301 ttcaaggacg acggcaacta caagacccgc gccgaggtga agttcgaggg cgacaccctg
      361 gtgaaccgca tcgagctgaa gggcatcgac ttcaaggagg acggcaacat cctggggcac
      421 aagctggagt acaactacaa cagccacaac gtctatatca tggccgacaa gcagaagaac
      481 ggcatcaagg cgaacttcaa gatccgccac aacatcgagg acggcagcgt gcagctcgcc
      541 gaccactacc agcagaacac ccccatcggc gacggccccg tgctgctgcc cgacaaccac
      601 tacctgagca cccagtccgc cctgagcaaa gaccccaacg agaagcgcga tcacatggtc
      661 ctgctggagt tcgtgaccgc cgccgggatc actctcggca tggacgagct gtacaagtcc
      721 aagggtgggc gcgccgaccc agctttcttg tacaaagttg gcattataag aaagcattgc
      781 ttatcaattt gttgcaacga acaggtcact atcagtcaaa ataaaatcat tatttgccat
      841 ccagctgata tcccctatag tgagtcgtat tacatggtca tagctgtttc ctggcagctc
      901 tggcccgtgt ctcaaaatct ctgatgttac attgcacaag ataaaaatat atcatcatga
      961 acaataaaac tgtctgctta cataaacagt aatacaaggg gtgttatgag ccatattcaa
     1021 cgggaaacgt cgaggccgcg attaaattcc aacatggatg ctgatttata tgggtataaa
     1081 tgggctcgcg ataatgtcgg gcaatcaggt gcgacaatct atcgcttgta tgggaagccc
     1141 gatgcgccag agttgtttct gaaacatggc aaaggtagcg ttgccaatga tgttacagat
     1201 gagatggtca gactaaactg gctgacggaa tttatgcctc ttccgaccat caagcatttt
     1261 atccgtactc ctgatgatgc atggttactc accactgcga tccccggaaa aacagcattc
     1321 caggtattag aagaatatcc tgattcaggt gaaaatattg ttgatgcgct ggcagtgttc
     1381 ctgcgccggt tgcattcgat tcctgtttgt aattgtcctt ttaacagcga tcgcgtattt
     1441 cgtctcgctc aggcgcaatc acgaatgaat aacggtttgg ttgatgcgag tgattttgat
     1501 gacgagcgta atggctggcc tgttgaacaa gtctggaaag aaatgcataa acttttgcca
     1561 ttctcaccgg attcagtcgt cactcatggt gatttctcac ttgataacct tatttttgac
     1621 gaggggaaat taataggttg tattgatgtt ggacgagtcg gaatcgcaga ccgataccag
     1681 gatcttgcca tcctatggaa ctgcctcggt gagttttctc cttcattaca gaaacggctt
     1741 tttcaaaaat atggtattga taatcctgat atgaataaat tgcagtttca tttgatgctc
     1801 gatgagtttt tctaatcaga attggttaat tggttgtaac actggcagag cattacgctg
     1861 acttgacggg acggcgcaag ctcatgacca aaatccctta acgtgagtta cgcgtcgttc
     1921 cactgagcgt cagaccccgt agaaaagatc aaaggatctt cttgagatcc tttttttctg
     1981 cgcgtaatct gctgcttgca aacaaaaaaa ccaccgctac cagcggtggt ttgtttgccg
     2041 gatcaagagc taccaactct ttttccgaag gtaactggct tcagcagagc gcagatacca
     2101 aatactgtcc ttctagtgta gccgtagtta ggccaccact tcaagaactc tgtagcaccg
     2161 cctacatacc tcgctctgct aatcctgtta ccagtggctg ctgccagtgg cgataagtcg
     2221 tgtcttaccg ggttggactc aagacgatag ttaccggata aggcgcagcg gtcgggctga
     2281 acggggggtt cgtgcacaca gcccagcttg gagcgaacga cctacaccga actgagatac
     2341 ctacagcgtg agcattgaga aagcgccacg cttcccgaag ggagaaaggc ggacaggtat
     2401 ccggtaagcg gcagggtcgg aacaggagag cgcacgaggg agcttccagg gggaaacgcc
     2461 tggtatcttt atagtcctgt cgggtttcgc cacctctgac ttgagcgtcg atttttgtga
     2521 tgctcgtcag gggggcggag cctatggaaa aacgccagca acgcggcctt tttacggttc
     2581 ctggcctttt gctggccttt tgctcacatg ttctttcctg cgttatcccc tgattctgtg
     2641 gataaccgta ttaccgcctt tgagtgagct gataccgctc gccgcagccg aacgaccgag
     2701 cgcagcgagt cagtgagcga ggaagcggaa gagcgcccaa tacgcaaacc gcctctcccc
     2761 gcgcgttggc cgattcatta atgcagctgg cacgacaggt ttcccgactg gaaagcgggc
     2821 agtgagcgca acgcaattaa tacgcgtacc gctagccagg aagagtttgt agaaacgcaa
     2881 aaaggccatc cgtcaggatg gccttctgct tagtttgatg cctggcagtt tatggcgggc
     2941 gtcctgcccg ccaccctccg ggccgttgct tcacaacgtt caaatccgct cccggcggat
     3001 ttgtcctact caggagagcg ttcaccgaca aacaacagat aaaacgaaag gcccagtctt
     3061 ccgactgagc ctttcgtttt atttgatgcc tggcagttcc ctactctcgc gttaacgcta
     3121 gcatggatgt tttcccagtc acgacgttgt aaaacgacgg ccagtcttaa gctcgggccc
     3181 caaataatga ttttattttg actgatagtg acctgttcgt tgcaacaaat tgatgagcaa
     3241 tgctttttta taatgccaac tttgtacaaa aaagcaggct ccgcggccgc ccccttcacc
//
