Features (pLannotate 1.2.2; 10 found; start..end, strand, type, name):
    129..228     -  protein_bind   attL1: mutant version of attL; recombination site for the Gateway® LR reaction LR Clonase™
    244..280     +  CDS            lacZα (fragment): LacZα fragment of β-galactosidase; lacZ fragment
    327..370     -  terminator     rrnB T1 terminator: Escherichia coli rrnB; transcription terminator T1 from the E. coli rrnB gene
    502..529     +  terminator     rrnB T2 terminator: transcription terminator T2 from the E. coli rrnB gene
    584..676     -  CDS            lacI (fragment): lac repressor; lacI; The lac repressor binds to the lac operator to inhibit transcription in E. coli. This inhibition can be relieved by adding lactose or isopropyl-β-D-thiogalactopyranoside (IPTG).
    859..1447    -  rep_origin     ori: high-copy-number ColE1/pMB1/pBR322/pUC origin of replication
   1594..2403    -  CDS            KanR: aminoglycoside phosphotransferase; aph(3')-Ia; confers resistance to kanamycin in bacteria or G418 (Geneticin®) in eukaryotes
   2537..2555    +  promoter       T7 promoter: promoter for bacteriophage T7 RNA polymerase
   2573..2672    +  protein_bind   attL2: mutant version of attL; recombination site for the Gateway® LR reaction LR Clonase™
   2692..108     -  CDS            EGFP (across the origin): EGFP is a basic (constitutively fluorescent) green fluorescent protein published in 1996, derived from Aequorea victoria. It is reported to be a rapidly-maturing weak dimer with moderate acid sensitivity.
>Addgene plasmid #25899 | pDONR221_EGFP | addgene full sequence | sequence record 364493 | Addgene NGS Result
GCCCTCGCCCTCGCCAGACACGCTGAACTTGTGGCCGTTTACGTCGCCGTCCAGCTCGACCAGGATGGGC
ACCACCCCGGTGAACAGCTCCTCGCCCTTGCTCACCATGGTGAAGGGGGCGGCCGCGGAGCCTGCTTTTT
TGTACAAAGTTGGCATTATAAAAAAGCATTGCTCATCAATTTGTTGCAACGAACAGGTCACTATCAGTCA
AAATAAAATCATTATTTGGGGCCCGAGCTTAAGACTGGCCGTCGTTTTACAACGTCGTGACTGGGAAAAC
ATCCATGCTAGCGTTAACGCGAGAGTAGGGAACTGCCAGGCATCAAATAAAACGAAAGGCTCAGTCGGAA
GACTGGGCCTTTCGTTTTATCTGTTGTTTGTCGGTGAACGCTCTCCTGAGTAGGACAAATCCGCCGGGAG
CGGATTTGAACGTTGTGAAGCAACGGCCCGGAGGGTGGCGGGCAGGACGCCCGCCATAAACTGCCAGGCA
TCAAACTAAGCAGAAGGCCATCCTGACGGATGGCCTTTTTGCGTTTCTACAAACTCTTCCTGGCTAGCGG
TACGCGTATTAATTGCGTTGCGCTCACTGCCCGCTTTCCAGTCGGGAAACCTGTCGTGCCAGCTGCATTA
ATGAATCGGCCAACGCGCGGGGAGAGGCGGTTTGCGTATTGGGCGCTCTTCCGCTTCCTCGCTCACTGAC
TCGCTGCGCTCGGTCGTTCGGCTGCGGCGAGCGGTATCAGCTCACTCAAAGGCGGTAATACGGTTATCCA
CAGAATCAGGGGATAACGCAGGAAAGAACATGTGAGCAAAAGGCCAGCAAAAGGCCAGGAACCGTAAAAA
GGCCGCGTTGCTGGCGTTTTTCCATAGGCTCCGCCCCCCTGACGAGCATCACAAAAATCGACGCTCAAGT
CAGAGGTGGCGAAACCCGACAGGACTATAAAGATACCAGGCGTTTCCCCCTGGAAGCTCCCTCGTGCGCT
CTCCTGTTCCGACCCTGCCGCTTACCGGATACCTGTCCGCCTTTCTCCCTTCGGGAAGCGTGGCGCTTTC
TCATAGCTCACGCTGTAGGTATCTCAGTTCGGTGTAGGTCGTTCGCTCCAAGCTGGGCTGTGTGCACGAA
CCCCCCGTTCAGCCCGACCGCTGCGCCTTATCCGGTAACTATCGTCTTGAGTCCAACCCGGTAAGACACG
ACTTATCGCCACTGGCAGCAGCCACTGGTAACAGGATTAGCAGAGCGAGGTATGTAGGCGGTGCTACAGA
GTTCTTGAAGTGGTGGCCTAACTACGGCTACACTAGAAGAACAGTATTTGGTATCTGCGCTCTGCTGAAG
CCAGTTACCTTCGGAAAAAGAGTTGGTAGCTCTTGATCCGGCAAACAAACCACCGCTGGTAGCGGTGGTT
TTTTTGTTTGCAAGCAGCAGATTACGCGCAGAAAAAAAGGATCTCAAGAAGATCCTTTGATCTTTTCTAC
GGGGTCTGACGCTCAGTGGAACGACGCGTAACTCACGTTAAGGGATTTTGGTCATGAGCTTGCGCCGTCC
CGTCAAGTCAGCGTAATGCTCTGCCAGTGTTACAACCAATTAACCAATTCTGATTAGAAAAACTCATCGA
GCATCAAATGAAACTGCAATTTATTCATATCAGGATTATCAATACCATATTTTTGAAAAAGCCGTTTCTG
TAATGAAGGAGAAAACTCACCGAGGCAGTTCCATAGGATGGCAAGATCCTGGTATCGGTCTGCGATTCCG
ACTCGTCCAACATCAATACAACCTATTAATTTCCCCTCGTCAAAAATAAGGTTATCAAGTGAGAAATCAC
CATGAGTGACGACTGAATCCGGTGAGAATGGCAAAAGTTTATGCATTTCTTTCCAGACTTGTTCAACAGG
CCAGCCATTACGCTCGTCATCAAAATCACTCGCATCAACCAAACCGTTATTCATTCGTGATTGCGCCTGA
GCGAGACGAAATACGCGATCGCTGTTAAAAGGACAATTACAAACAGGAATCGAATGCAACCGGCGCAGGA
ACACTGCCAGCGCATCAACAATATTTTCACCTGAATCAGGATATTCTTCTAATACCTGGAATGCTGTTTT
TCCGGGGATCGCAGTGGTGAGTAACCATGCATCATCAGGAGTACGGATAAAATGCTTGATGGTCGGAAGA
GGCATAAATTCCGTCAGCCAGTTTAGTCTGACCATCTCATCTGTAACATCATTGGCAACGCTACCTTTGC
CATGTTTCAGAAACAACTCTGGCGCATCGGGCTTCCCATACAAGCGATAGATTGTCGCACCTGATTGCCC
GACATTATCGCGAGCCCATTTATACCCATATAAATCAGCATCCATGTTGGAATTTAATCGCGGCCTCGAC
GTTTCCCGTTGAATATGGCTCATAACACCCCTTGTATTACTGTTTATGTAAGCAGACAGTTTTATTGTTC
ATGATGATATATTTTTATCTTGTGCAATGTAACATCAGAGATTTTGAGACACGGGCCAGAGCTGCCAGGA
AACAGCTATGACCATGTAATACGACTCACTATAGGGGATATCAGCTGGATGGCAAATAATGATTTTATTT
TGACTGATAGTGACCTGTTCGTTGCAACAAATTGATAAGCAATGCTTTCTTATAATGCCAACTTTGTACA
AGAAAGCTGGGTCGGCGCGCCCACCCTTGGACTTGTACAGCTCGTCCATGCCGAGAGTGATCCCGGCGGC
GGTCACGAACTCCAGCAGGACCATGTGATCGCGCTTCTCGTTGGGGTCTTTGCTCAGGGCGGACTGGGTG
CTCAGGTAGTGGTTGTCGGGCAGCAGCACGGGGCCGTCGCCGATGGGGGTGTTCTGCTGGTAGTGGTCGG
CGAGCTGCACGCTGCCGTCCTCGATGTTGTGGCGGATCTTGAAGTTCGCCTTGATGCCGTTCTTCTGCTT
GTCGGCCATGATATAGACGTTGTGGCTGTTGTAGTTGTACTCCAGCTTGTGCCCCAGGATGTTGCCGTCC
TCCTTGAAGTCGATGCCCTTCAGCTCGATGCGGTTCACCAGGGTGTCGCCCTCGAACTTCACCTCGGCGC
GGGTCTTGTAGTTGCCGTCGTCCTTGAAGAAGATGGTGCGCTCCTGGACGTAGCCTTCGGGCATGGCGGA
CTTGAAGAAGTCGTGCTGCTTCATGTGGTCGGGGTAGCGGCTGAAGCACTGCACGCCGTAGGTCAGGGTG
GTCACGAGGGTGGGCCAGGGCACGGGCAGCTTGCCGGTGGTGCAGATGAACTTCAGGGTCAGCTTGCCGT
AGGTGGCATC
