>Addgene plasmid #25899 | pDONR221_EGFP | addgene partial sequence | sequence record 126558 | M13-Rev 5'-CAGGAAACAGCTATGACC-3'
TAATGATTTTATTTTGACTGATAGTGACCTGTTCGTTGCAACAAATTGATAAGCAATGCTTTCTTATAAT
GCCAACTTTGTACAAGAAAGCTGGGTCGGCGCGCCCACCCTTGGACTTGTACAGCTCGTCCATGCCGAGA
GTGATCCCGGCGGCGGTCACGAACTCCAGCAGGACCATGTGATCGCGCTTCTCGTTGGGGTCTTTGCTCA
GGGCGGACTGGGTGCTCAGGTAGTGGTTGTCGGGCAGCAGCACGGGGCCGTCGCCGATGGGGGTGTTCTG
CTGGTAGTGGTCGGCGAGCTGCACGCTGCCGTCCTCGATGTTGTGGCGGATCTTGAAGTTCGCCTTGATG
CCGTTCTTCTGCTTGTCGGCCATGATATAGACGTTGTGGCTGTTGTAGTTGTACTCCAGCTTGTGCCCCA
GGATGTTGCCGTCCTCCTTGAAGTCGATGCCCTTCAGCTCGATGCGGTTCACCAGGGTGTCGCCCTCGAA
CTTCACCTCGGCGCGGGTCTTGTAGTTGCCGTCGTCCTTGAAGAAGATGGTGCGCTCCTGGACGTAGCCT
TCGGGCATGGCGGACTTGAAGAAGTCGTGCTGCTTCATGTGGTCGGGGTAGCGGCTGAAGCACTGCACGC
CGTAGGTCAGGGTGGTCACGAGGGTGGGCCAGGGCACGGGCAGCTTGCCGGTGGTGCAGATGAACTTCAG
GGTCAGCTTGCCGTAGGTGGCATCGCCCTCGCCCTCGCCAGACACGCTGAACTTGTGGCCGTTTACGTCG
CCGTCCAGCTCGACCAGGATGG
